Addgene plasmid #188515: DpbdCas12e VPR
Purpose: Expresses FLAG tagged DpbdCas12e VPR
Depositing lab: Isaac Hilton. Depositing organization: Rice University. Publication: Quantification of Genome Editing and Transcriptional Control Capabilities Reveals Hierarchies among Diverse CRISPR/Cas Systems in Human Cells. Escobar M, Li J, Patel A, Liu S, Xu Q, Hilton IB. ACS Synth Biol. 2022 Oct 21;11(10):3239-3250. doi: 10.1021/acssynbio.2c00156. Epub 2022 Sep 26. PubMed 36162812.
Backbone
  Vector backbone: LentiCRISPR v2
  Vector type: Mammalian Expression, Lentiviral, CRISPR
  Selectable markers: Puromycin
Growth in bacteria
  Bacterial resistance: Ampicillin, 100 μg/mL
  Growth temperature: 37°C
  Growth strain: NEB Stable
  Copy number: High Copy
Gene/Insert
  Gene/Insert name: dCas12e
  Species: Deltaproteobacteria
  Mutation: D672A/E769A/D935A
  Promoter: EF1a
  Cloning method: Gibson Cloning
Terms and licenses: Academic/Nonprofit Terms; Industry Terms: Not Available to Industry
Depositor comments: Stbl3 is also a suitable growth strain.
How to cite: DpbdCas12e VPR was a gift from Isaac Hilton (Addgene plasmid # 188515 ; http://n2t.net/addgene:188515 ; RRID:Addgene_188515)
