[The description below was written by a language model from this plasmid's Addgene catalogue record and pLannotate feature annotations shown in this document.]
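Description:
DpbdCas12e VPR is a third-generation-style, self-inactivating lentiviral expression plasmid built on the LentiCRISPR v2 backbone for CRISPR activation in mammalian cells. It is propagated in E. coli through a high-copy ColE1/pUC origin with ampicillin resistance, and recombination-deficient strains are recommended because of the repeated LTRs. An f1 origin and an SV40/EM7-driven bleomycin/Zeocin resistance cassette lie outside the viral region. The transfer cassette is framed by a CMV-driven truncated HIV-1 5' LTR and a ΔU3 3' LTR. It also carries the Ψ packaging signal, RRE, cPPT/CTS and a WPRE, which together support genomic RNA packaging, Rev-dependent export, nuclear import and improved transcript expression.

The payload is driven by the EF-1α core promoter and, according to the record, encodes a FLAG-tagged, nuclease-dead Cas12e (CasX) from Deltaproteobacteria carrying D672A/E769A/D935A mutations, fused to the VPR transactivator. The automated annotation does not label the dCas12e coding region, the FLAG tag or a VP64 segment. It leaves a large unannotated stretch after the promoter, but it does detect the p65 (RELA) and Epstein-Barr virus Rta activation domains that form part of VPR. A puromycin resistance gene follows in the same orientation for selecting transduced cells; the linking element is not annotated. A residual S. pyogenes Cas9 gRNA scaffold from the parent vector is present without an annotated U6 promoter, so a Cas12e guide RNA presumably has to be supplied separately.

Two full-sequence records are listed, differing by 24 nt within the insert region but otherwise sharing the same layout. The associated study compared the genome editing and transcriptional control capabilities of diverse CRISPR/Cas systems in human cells.
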