Features (pLannotate 1.2.2; 34 found; start..end, strand, type, name):
    217..397     +  LTR            5' LTR (truncated): truncated 5' long terminal repeat (LTR) from HIV-1
    444..569     +  misc_feature   HIV-1 Ψ: packaging signal of human immunodeficiency virus type 1
    553..916     +  CDS            HIV-1 gag (fragment): gag protein from human immunodeficiency virus 1; gag
   1062..1295    +  misc_feature   RRE: The Rev response element (RRE) of HIV-1 allows for Rev-dependent mRNA export from the nucleus to the cytoplasm.
   1672..1772    +  CDS            Rev (fragment): human immunodeficiency virus 1 (HIV-1) Rev protein; rev; enhances nuclear export of unspliced and incompletely spliced viral mRNAs
   1822..1939    +  misc_feature   cPPT/CTS: central polypurine tract and central termination sequence of HIV-1
   2071..2146    +  misc_RNA       gRNA scaffold: guide RNA scaffold for the Streptococcus pyogenes CRISPR/Cas9 system
   2164..2182    +  CDS            small t antigen (fragment): SV40 (simian virus 40) small t antigen
   2208..2419    +  promoter       EF-1α core promoter: core promoter for human elongation factor EF-1α
   5492..5516    +  protein_bind   attB1: mutant version of attB; recombination site for the Gateway® BP reaction BP Clonase™
   5747..6526    +  CDS            RELA (fragment): TF65_HUMAN - Also known as NFKB3. Experimental evidence at protein level: Swiss-Prot protein existence level 1. NF-kappa-B is a pleiotropic transcription factor present in almost all cell types and is the endpoint of a series of signal transduction events that are initiated by a vast array of stimuli related to many biological processes such as inflammation, immunity, differentiation, cell growth, tumorigenesis and apoptosis. NF-kappa-B is a homo- or heterodimeric complex formed by the Rel-like domain- containing proteins RELA/p65, RELB, NFKB1/p105, NFKB1/p50, REL and NFKB2/p52. The heterodime
   6545..7114    +  CDS            Rta AD: transcriptional activation domain from the human herpesvirus 4 (Epstein-Barr virus) replication and transcription activator Rta/BRLF1 (Hardwick et al., 1992; Chavez et al., 2015)
   7180..7777    +  CDS            PuroR (fragment): puromycin N-acetyltransferase; pac from Streptomyces; confers resistance to puromycin
   7793..8381    +  misc_feature   WPRE: woodchuck hepatitis virus posttranscriptional regulatory element
   8432..8451    +  misc_feature   cPPT/CTS (fragment): central polypurine tract and central termination sequence of HIV-1
   8453..8686    +  LTR            3' LTR (ΔU3): self-inactivating 3' long terminal repeat (LTR) from HIV-1
   8718..8942    +  polyA_signal   bGH poly(A) signal: bovine growth hormone polyadenylation signal
   8946..8967    +  promoter       SV40 promoter (fragment): SV40 enhancer and early promoter
   8988..9416    +  rep_origin     f1 ori (sequence partly withheld): f1 bacteriophage origin of replication; arrow indicates direction of (+) strand synthesis
   9430..9759    +  promoter       SV40 promoter: SV40 enhancer and early promoter
   9807..9854    +  promoter       EM7 promoter: synthetic bacterial promoter&nbsp
   9873..10247   +  CDS            BleoR: antibiotic-binding protein; Sh ble from Streptoalloteichus hindustanus; confers resistance to bleomycin, phleomycin, and Zeocin™
  10257..10382   +  CDS            ble (fragment): BLE_KLEPN - Experimental evidence at protein level: Swiss-Prot protein existence level 1. Binding protein with a strong affinity to the bleomycin family of antibiotics. Binds to CL990; an antimitotic-antibiotic compound. From Klebsiella pneumoniae.
  10377..10498   +  polyA_signal   SV40 poly(A) signal: SV40 polyadenylation signal
  10569..10591   -  protein_bind   lac operator (fragment): The lac repressor binds to the lac operator to inhibit transcription in E. coli. This inhibition can be relieved by adding lactose or isopropyl-β-D-thiogalactopyranoside (IPTG). lac repressor encoded by lacI
  10595..10625   -  promoter       lac promoter: promoter for the E. coli lac operon
  10640..10661   -  protein_bind   CAP binding site: CAP binding activates transcription in the presence of cAMP. E. coli catabolite activator protein
  10674..10766   -  CDS            lacI (fragment): lac repressor; lacI; The lac repressor binds to the lac operator to inhibit transcription in E. coli. This inhibition can be relieved by adding lactose or isopropyl-β-D-thiogalactopyranoside (IPTG).
  10949..11537   -  rep_origin     ori: high-copy-number ColE1/pMB1/pBR322/pUC origin of replication
  11708..12568   -  CDS            AmpR: β-lactamase; bla; confers resistance to ampicillin, carbenicillin, and related antibiotics
  12569..12673   -  promoter       AmpR promoter: bla
  12732..12784   -  misc_feature   bom (fragment): basis of mobility region from pBR322
  12939..13318   +  enhancer       CMV enhancer: human cytomegalovirus immediate early enhancer
  13319..199     +  promoter       CMV promoter (across the origin): human cytomegalovirus (CMV) immediate early promoter
>Addgene plasmid #188515 | DpbdCas12e VPR | addgene full sequence | sequence record 373711 | Addgene NGS Result
TGATGCGGTTTTGGCAGTACATCAATGGGCGTGGATAGCGGTTTGACTCACGGGGATTTCCAAGTCTCCA
CCCCATTGACGTCAATGGGAGTTTGTTTTGGCACCAAAATCAACGGGACTTTCCAAAATGTCGTAACAAC
TCCGCCCCATTGACGCAAATGGGCGGTAGGCGTGTACGGTGGGAGGTCTATATAAGCAGCGCGTTTTGCC
TGTACTGGGTCTCTCTGGTTAGACCAGATCTGAGCCTGGGAGCTCTCTGGCTAACTAGGGAACCCACTGC
TTAAGCCTCAATAAAGCTTGCCTTGAGTGCTTCAAGTAGTGTGTGCCCGTCTGTTGTGTGACTCTGGTAA
CTAGAGATCCCTCAGACCCTTTTAGTCAGTGTGGAAAATCTCTAGCAGTGGCGCCCGAACAGGGACTTGA
AAGCGAAAGGGAAACCAGAGGAGCTCTCTCGACGCAGGACTCGGCTTGCTGAAGCGCGCACGGCAAGAGG
CGAGGGGCGGCGACTGGTGAGTACGCCAAAAATTTTGACTAGCGGAGGCTAGAAGGAGAGAGATGGGTGC
GAGAGCGTCAGTATTAAGCGGGGGAGAATTAGATCGCGATGGGAAAAAATTCGGTTAAGGCCAGGGGGAA
AGAAAAAATATAAATTAAAACATATAGTATGGGCAAGCAGGGAGCTAGAACGATTCGCAGTTAATCCTGG
CCTGTTAGAAACATCAGAAGGCTGTAGACAAATACTGGGACAGCTACAACCATCCCTTCAGACAGGATCA
GAAGAACTTAGATCATTATATAATACAGTAGCAACCCTCTATTGTGTGCATCAAAGGATAGAGATAAAAG
ACACCAAGGAAGCTTTAGACAAGATAGAGGAAGAGCAAAACAAAAGTAAGACCACCGCACAGCAAGCGGC
CGCTGATCTTCAGACCTGGAGGAGGAGATATGAGGGACAATTGGAGAAGTGAATTATATAAATATAAAGT
AGTAAAAATTGAACCATTAGGAGTAGCACCCACCAAGGCAAAGAGAAGAGTGGTGCAGAGAGAAAAAAGA
GCAGTGGGAATAGGAGCTTTGTTCCTTGGGTTCTTGGGAGCAGCAGGAAGCACTATGGGCGCAGCGTCAA
TGACGCTGACGGTACAGGCCAGACAATTATTGTCTGGTATAGTGCAGCAGCAGAACAATTTGCTGAGGGC
TATTGAGGCGCAACAGCATCTGTTGCAACTCACAGTCTGGGGCATCAAGCAGCTCCAGGCAAGAATCCTG
GCTGTGGAAAGATACCTAAAGGATCAACAGCTCCTGGGGATTTGGGGTTGCTCTGGAAAACTCATTTGCA
CCACTGCTGTGCCTTGGAATGCTAGTTGGAGTAATAAATCTCTGGAACAGATTTGGAATCACACGACCTG
GATGGAGTGGGACAGAGAAATTAACAATTACACAAGCTTAATACACTCCTTAATTGAAGAATCGCAAAAC
CAGCAAGAAAAGAATGAACAAGAATTATTGGAATTAGATAAATGGGCAAGTTTGTGGAATTGGTTTAACA
TAACAAATTGGCTGTGGTATATAAAATTATTCATAATGATAGTAGGAGGCTTGGTAGGTTTAAGAATAGT
TTTTGCTGTACTTTCTATAGTGAATAGAGTTAGGCAGGGATATTCACCATTATCGTTTCAGACCCACCTC
CCAACCCCGAGGGGACCCGACAGGCCCGAAGGAATAGAAGAAGAAGGTGGAGAGAGAGACAGAGACAGAT
CCATTCGATTAGTGAACGGATCGGCACTGCGTGCGCCAATTCTGCAGACAAATGGCAGTATTCATCCACA
ATTTTAAAAGAAAAGGGGGGATTGGGGGGTACAGTGCAGGGGAAAGAATAGTAGACATAATAGCAACAGA
CATACAAACTAAAGAATTACAAAAACAAATTACAAAAATTCAAAATTTTCGGGTTTATTACAGGGACAGC
AGAGATCCAGTTTGGTTAATTAAGGTACCGATATCACTAGTGTTCCATTAACTGCGCTAAAAATAATTTT
TAAATCTTTTTTAGCTTCTTGCTCTTTTTTGTACGTCTCTGTTTTAGAGCTAGAAATAGCAAGTTAAAAT
AAGGCTAGTCCGTTATCAACTTGAAAAAGTGGCACCGAGTCGGTGCTTTTTTGAATTCGCTAGCTAGGTC
TTGAAAGGAGTGGGAATTGGCTCCGGTGCCCGTCAGTGGGCAGAGCGCACATCGCCCACAGTCCCCGAGA
AGTTGGGGGGAGGGGTCGGCAATTGATCCGGTGCCTAGAGAAGGTGGCGCGGGGTAAACTGGGAAAGTGA
TGTCGTGTACTGGCTCCGCCTTTTTCCCGAGGGTGGGGGAGAACCGTATATAAGTGCAGTAGTCGCCGTG
AACGTTCTTTTTCGCAACGGGTTTGCCGCCAGAACACAGGACCGGTTCTAGAGCGCTGCCACCATGCAAG
AGATCAAGAGAATCAACAAGATCAGAAGGAGACTGGTCAAGGACAGCAACACAAAGAAGGCCGGCAAGAC
AGGCCCCATGAAAACCCTGCTCGTCAGAGTGATGACCCCTGACCTGAGAGAGCGGCTGGAAAACCTGAGA
AAGAAGCCCGAGAACATCCCTCAGCCTATCAGCAACACCAGCAGGGCCAACCTGAACAAGCTGCTGACCG
ACTACACCGAGATGAAGAAAGCCATCCTGCACGTGTACTGGGAAGAGTTCCAGAAAGACCCCGTGGGCCT
GATGAGCAGAGTTGCTCAGCCCGCTCCTAAGAACATCGACCAGAGAAAGCTGATCCCCGTGAAGGACGGC
AACGAGAGACTGACCTCTAGCGGCTTTGCCTGCAGCCAGTGTTGCCAGCCTCTGTACGTGTACAAGCTGG
AACAAGTGAACGACAAGGGCAAGCCCCACACCAACTACTTCGGCAGATGCAACGTGTCCGAGCACGAGAG
GCTGATCCTGCTGTCTCCTCACAAGCCCGAGGCCAACGATGAGCTGGTCACATACAGCCTGGGCAAGTTC
GGACAGAGAGCCCTGGACTTCTACAGCATCCACGTGACCAGGGAGAGCAATCACCCTGTGAAGCCCCTGG
AACAGATCGGCGGCAATAGCTGTGCCTCTGGACCTGTGGGAAAAGCCCTGAGCGACGCCTGTATGGGAGC
CGTGGCATCCTTCCTGACCGAGTACCAGGACATCATCCTGGAACACCAGAAAGTGATCAAGAAGAACGAG
AAAAGACTGGCCAACCTCAAGGATATCGCCAGCGCTAACGGCCTGGCCTTTCCTAAGATCACCCTGCCTC
CACAGCCTCACACCAAAGAGGGCATCGAGGCCTACAACAACGTGGTGGCCCAGATCGTGATTTGGGTCAA
CCTGAATCTGTGGCAGAAGCTGAAGATCGGCAGGGACGAAGCCAAGCCACTGCAGAGACTGAAGGGCTTC
CCTAGCTTCCCTCTGGTGGAAAGACAGGCCAATGAAGTGGATTGGTGGGACATGGTCTGCAACGTGAAGA
AGCTGATCAACGAGAAGAAAGAGGATGGCAAGGTTTTCTGGCAGAACCTGGCCGGCTACAAGAGACAAGA
AGCCCTGCTGCCTTACCTGAGCAGCGAAGAGGACCGGAAGAAGGGCAAGAAGTTCGCCAGATACCAGTTC
GGCGACCTGCTGCTGCACCTGGAAAAGAAGCACGGCGAGGACTGGGGCAAAGTGTACGATGAGGCCTGGG
AGAGAATCGACAAGAAGGTGGAAGGCCTGAGCAAGCACATTAAGCTGGAAGAGGAAAGAAGGAGCGAGGA
CGCCCAATCTAAAGCCGCTCTGACCGATTGGCTGAGAGCCAAGGCCAGCTTTGTGATCGAGGGCCTGAAA
GAGGCCGACAAGGACGAGTTCTGCAGATGCGAGCTGAAGCTGCAGAAGTGGTACGGCGATCTGAGAGGCA
AGCCCTTCGCCATTGAGGCCGAGAACAGCATCCTGGACATCAGCGGCTTCAGCAAGCAGTACAACTGCGC
CTTCATTTGGCAGAAAGACGGCGTCAAGAAACTGAACCTGTACCTGATCATCAATTACTTCAAAGGCGGC
AAGCTGCGGTTCAAGAAGATCAAACCCGAGGCCTTCGAGGCTAACAGATTCTACACCGTGATCAACAAAA
AGTCCGGCGAGATCGTGCCCATGGAAGTGAACTTCAACTTCGACGACCCCAACCTGATTATCCTGCCTCT
GGCCTTCGGCAAGAGACAGGGCAGAGAGTTCATCTGGAACGATCTGCTGAGCCTGGAAACCGGCTCTCTG
AAGCTGGCCAATGGCAGAGTGATCGAGAAAACCCTGTACAACAGGAGAACCAGACAGGACGAGCCTGCTC
TGTTTGTGGCCCTGACCTTCGAGAGAAGAGAGGTGCTGGACAGCAGCAACATCAAGCCCATGAACCTGAT
CGGCATCGCCCGGGGCGAGAATATCCCTGCTGTGATCGCCCTGACAGACCCTGAAGGATGCCCACTGAGC
AGATTCAAGGACTCCCTGGGCAACCCTACACACATCCTGAGAATCGGCGAGAGCTACAAAGAGAAGCAGA
GGACAATCCAGGCCGCCAAAGAGGTGGAACAGAGAAGAGCCGGCGGATACTCTAGGAAGTACGCCAGCAA
GGCCAAGAATCTGGCCGACGACATGGTCCGAAACACCGCCAGAGATCTGCTGTACTACGCCGTGACACAG
GACGCCATGCTGATCTTCGCCAATCTGAGCAGAGGCTTCGGCCGGCAGGGCAAGAGAACCTTTATGGCCG
AGAGGCAGTACACCAGAATGGAAGATTGGCTCACAGCTAAACTGGCCTACGAGGGACTGCCCAGCAAGAC
CTACCTGTCCAAAACACTGGCCCAGTATACCTCCAAGACCTGCAGCAATTGCGGCTTCACCATCACCAGC
GCCGACTACGACAGAGTGCTGGAAAAGCTCAAGAAAACCGCCACCGGCTGGATGACCACCATCAACGGCA
AAGAGCTGAAGGTTGAGGGCCAGATCACCTACTACAACAGGTACAAGAGGCAGAACGTCGTGAAGGATCT
GAGCGTGGAACTGGACAGACTGAGCGAAGAGAGCGTGAACAACGACATCAGCAGCTGGACAAAGGGCAGA
TCAGGCGAGGCTCTGAGCCTGCTGAAGAAGAGGTTTAGCCACAGACCTGTGCAAGAGAAGTTCGTGTGCC
TGAACTGCGGCTTCGAGACACACGCCGCCGAACAGGCTGCCCTGAACATTGCCAGAAGCTGGCTGTTCCT
GAGAAGCCAAGAGTACAAGAAGTACCAGACCAACAAGACCACCGGCAACACCGACAAGAGGGCCTTTGTG
GAAACCTGGCAGAGCTTCTACAGAAAAAAGCTGAAAGAAGTCTGGAAGCCCGCCGTGAAGCGACCTGCCG
CCACAAAGAAGGCTGGACAGGCTAAGAAGAAGAAAGATTACAAAGACGATGACGATAAGGGATCCTCGCC
AGGGATCCGTCGACTTGACGCGTTGATATCAACAAGTTTGTACAAAAAAGCAGGCTACAAAGAGGCCAGC
GGTTCCGGACGGGCTGACGCATTGGACGATTTTGATCTGGATATGCTGGGAAGTGACGCCCTCGATGATT
TTGACCTTGACATGCTTGGTTCGGATGCCCTTGATGACTTTGACCTCGACATGCTCGGCAGTGACGCCCT
TGATGATTTCGACCTGGACATGCTGATTAACTCTAGAAGTTCCGGATCTCCGAAAAAGAAACGCAAAGTT
GGTAGCCAGTACCTGCCCGACACCGACGACCGGCACCGGATCGAGGAAAAGCGGAAGCGGACCTACGAGA
CATTCAAGAGCATCATGAAGAAGTCCCCCTTCAGCGGCCCCACCGACCCTAGACCTCCACCTAGAAGAAT
CGCCGTGCCCAGCAGATCCAGCGCCAGCGTGCCAAAACCTGCCCCCCAGCCTTACCCCTTCACCAGCAGC
CTGAGCACCATCAACTACGACGAGTTCCCTACCATGGTGTTCCCCAGCGGCCAGATCTCTCAGGCCTCTG
CTCTGGCTCCAGCCCCTCCTCAGGTGCTGCCTCAGGCTCCTGCTCCTGCACCAGCTCCAGCCATGGTGTC
TGCACTGGCTCAGGCACCAGCACCCGTGCCTGTGCTGGCTCCTGGACCTCCACAGGCTGTGGCTCCACCA
GCCCCTAAACCTACACAGGCCGGCGAGGGCACACTGTCTGAAGCTCTGCTGCAGCTGCAGTTCGACGACG
AGGATCTGGGAGCCCTGCTGGGAAACAGCACCGATCCTGCCGTGTTCACCGACCTGGCCAGCGTGGACAA
CAGCGAGTTCCAGCAGCTGCTGAACCAGGGCATCCCTGTGGCCCCTCACACCACCGAGCCCATGCTGATG
GAATACCCCGAGGCCATCACCCGGCTCGTGACAGGCGCTCAGAGGCCTCCTGATCCAGCTCCTGCCCCTC
TGGGAGCACCAGGCCTGCCTAATGGACTGCTGTCTGGCGACGAGGACTTCAGCTCTATCGCCGATATGGA
TTTCTCAGCCTTGCTGGGCTCTGGCAGCGGCAGCCGGGATTCCAGGGAAGGGATGTTTTTGCCGAAGCCT
GAGGCCGGCTCCGCTATTAGTGACGTGTTTGAGGGCCGCGAGGTGTGCCAGCCAAAACGAATCCGGCCAT
TTCATCCTCCAGGAAGTCCATGGGCCAACCGCCCACTCCCCGCCAGCCTCGCACCAACACCAACCGGTCC
AGTACATGAGCCAGTCGGGTCACTGACCCCGGCACCAGTCCCTCAGCCACTGGATCCAGCGCCCGCAGTG
ACTCCCGAGGCCAGTCACCTGTTGGAGGATCCCGATGAAGAGACGAGCCAGGCTGTCAAAGCCCTTCGGG
AGATGGCCGATACTGTGATTCCCCAGAAGGAAGAGGCTGCAATCTGTGGCCAAATGGACCTTTCCCATCC
GCCCCCAAGGGGCCATCTGGATGAGCTGACAACCACACTTGAGTCCATGACCGAGGATCTGAACCTGGAC
TCACCCCTGACCCCGGAATTGAACGAGATTCTGGATACCTTCCTGAACGACGAGTGCCTCTTGCATGCCA
TGCATATCAGCACAGGACTGTCCATCTTCGACACATCTCTGTTTGGATCCGGCGCAACAAACTTCTCTCT
GCTGAAACAAGCCGGAGATGTCGAAGAGAATCCTGGACCGACCGAGTACAAGCCCACGGTGCGCCTCGCC
ACCCGCGACGACGTCCCCAGGGCCGTACGCACCCTCGCCGCCGCGTTCGCCGACTACCCCGCCACGCGCC
ACACCGTCGATCCGGACCGCCACATCGAGCGGGTCACCGAGCTGCAAGAACTCTTCCTCACGCGCGTCGG
GCTCGACATCGGCAAGGTGTGGGTCGCGGACGACGGCGCCGCGGTGGCGGTCTGGACCACGCCGGAGAGC
GTCGAAGCGGGGGCGGTGTTCGCCGAGATCGGCCCGCGCATGGCCGAGTTGAGCGGTTCCCGGCTGGCCG
CGCAGCAACAGATGGAAGGCCTCCTGGCGCCGCACCGGCCCAAGGAGCCCGCGTGGTTCCTGGCCACCGT
CGGAGTCTCGCCCGACCACCAGGGCAAGGGTCTGGGCAGCGCCGTCGTGCTCCCCGGAGTGGAGGCGGCC
GAGCGCGCCGGGGTGCCCGCCTTCCTGGAGACCTCCGCGCCCCGCAACCTCCCCTTCTACGAGCGGCTCG
GCTTCACCGTCACCGCCGACGTCGAGGTGCCCGAAGGACCGCGCACCTGGTGCATGACCCGCAAGCCCGG
TGCCTGAACGCGTTAAGTCGACAATCAACCTCTGGATTACAAAATTTGTGAAAGATTGACTGGTATTCTT
AACTATGTTGCTCCTTTTACGCTATGTGGATACGCTGCTTTAATGCCTTTGTATCATGCTATTGCTTCCC
GTATGGCTTTCATTTTCTCCTCCTTGTATAAATCCTGGTTGCTGTCTCTTTATGAGGAGTTGTGGCCCGT
TGTCAGGCAACGTGGCGTGGTGTGCACTGTGTTTGCTGACGCAACCCCCACTGGTTGGGGCATTGCCACC
ACCTGTCAGCTCCTTTCCGGGACTTTCGCTTTCCCCCTCCCTATTGCCACGGCGGAACTCATCGCCGCCT
GCCTTGCCCGCTGCTGGACAGGGGCTCGGCTGTTGGGCACTGACAATTCCGTGGTGTTGTCGGGGAAATC
ATCGTCCTTTCCTTGGCTGCTCGCCTGTGTTGCCACCTGGATTCTGCGCGGGACGTCCTTCTGCTACGTC
CCTTCGGCCCTCAATCCAGCGGACCTTCCTTCCCGCGGCCTGCTGCCGGCTCTGCGGCCTCTTCCGCGTC
TTCGCCTTCGCCCTCAGACGAGTCGGATCTCCCTTTGGGCCGCCTCCCCGCGTCGACTTTAAGACCAATG
ACTTACAAGGCAGCTGTAGATCTTAGCCACTTTTTAAAAGAAAAGGGGGGACTGGAAGGGCTAATTCACT
CCCAACGAAGACAAGATCTGCTTTTTGCTTGTACTGGGTCTCTCTGGTTAGACCAGATCTGAGCCTGGGA
GCTCTCTGGCTAACTAGGGAACCCACTGCTTAAGCCTCAATAAAGCTTGCCTTGAGTGCTTCAAGTAGTG
TGTGCCCGTCTGTTGTGTGACTCTGGTAACTAGAGATCCCTCAGACCCTTTTAGTCAGTGTGGAAAATCT
CTAGCAGGGCCCGTTTAAACCCGCTGATCAGCCTCGACTGTGCCTTCTAGTTGCCAGCCATCTGTTGTTT
GCCCCTCCCCCGTGCCTTCCTTGACCCTGGAAGGTGCCACTCCCACTGTCCTTTCCTAATAAAATGAGGA
AATTGCATCGCATTGTCTGAGTAGGTGTCATTCTATTCTGGGGGGTGGGGTGGGGCAGGACAGCAAGGGG
GAGGATTGGGAAGACAATAGCAGGCATGCTGGGGATGCGGTGGGCTCTATGGCTTCTGAGGCGGAAAGAA
CCAGCTGGGGCTCTAGGGGGTATCCCC
[124 nt withheld, positions 8988-9111]
C
[91 nt withheld, positions 9113-9203]
A
[49 nt withheld, positions 9205-9253]
CCTTTGACGTTGGAGTCCACGTTCTTT
[37 nt withheld, positions 9281-9317]
ACCCTATCTCGGTCTATTCTTTTGATTTATAAGGGATTTTGCCGATTTCGGCCTATTGGTTAAAAAATGA
GCTGATTTAACAAAAATTTAACGCGAATTAATTCTGTGGAATGTGTGTCAGTTAGGGTGTGGAAAGTCCC
CAGGCTCCCCAGCAGGCAGAAGTATGCAAAGCATGCATCTCAATTAGTCAGCAACCAGGTGTGGAAAGTC
CCCAGGCTCCCCAGCAGGCAGAAGTATGCAAAGCATGCATCTCAATTAGTCAGCAACCATAGTCCCGCCC
CTAACTCCGCCCATCCCGCCCCTAACTCCGCCCAGTTCCGCCCATTCTCCGCCCCATGGCTGACTAATTT
TTTTTATTTATGCAGAGGCCGAGGCCGCCTCTGCCTCTGAGCTATTCCAGAAGTAGTGAGGAGGCTTTTT
TGGAGGCCTAGGCTTTTGCAAAAAGCTCCCGGGAGCTTGTATATCCATTTTCGGATCTGATCAGCACGTG
TTGACAATTAATCATCGGCATAGTATATCGGCATAGTATAATACGACAAGGTGAGGAACTAAACCATGGC
CAAGTTGACCAGTGCCGTTCCGGTGCTCACCGCGCGCGACGTCGCCGGAGCGGTCGAGTTCTGGACCGAC
CGGCTCGGGTTCTCCCGGGACTTCGTGGAGGACGACTTCGCCGGTGTGGTCCGGGACGACGTGACCCTGT
TCATCAGCGCGGTCCAGGACCAGGTGGTGCCGGACAACACCCTGGCCTGGGTGTGGGTGCGCGGCCTGGA
CGAGCTGTACGCCGAGTGGTCGGAGGTCGTGTCCACGAACTTCCGGGACGCCTCCGGGCCGGCCATGACC
GAGATCGGCGAGCAGCCGTGGGGGCGGGAGTTCGCCCTGCGCGACCCGGCCGGCAACTGCGTGCACTTCG
TGGCCGAGGAGCAGGACTGACACGTGCTACGAGATTTCGATTCCACCGCCGCCTTCTATGAAAGGTTGGG
CTTCGGAATCGTTTTCCGGGACGCCGGCTGGATGATCCTCCAGCGCGGGGATCTCATGCTGGAGTTCTTC
GCCCACCCCAACTTGTTTATTGCAGCTTATAATGGTTACAAATAAAGCAATAGCATCACAAATTTCACAA
ATAAAGCATTTTTTTCACTGCATTCTAGTTGTGGTTTGTCCAAACTCATCAATGTATCTTATCATGTCTG
TATACCGTCGACCTCTAGCTAGAGCTTGGCGTAATCATGGTCATAGCTGTTTCCTGTGTGAAATTGTTAT
CCGCTCACAATTCCACACAACATACGAGCCGGAAGCATAAAGTGTAAAGCCTGGGGTGCCTAATGAGTGA
GCTAACTCACATTAATTGCGTTGCGCTCACTGCCCGCTTTCCAGTCGGGAAACCTGTCGTGCCAGCTGCA
TTAATGAATCGGCCAACGCGCGGGGAGAGGCGGTTTGCGTATTGGGCGCTCTTCCGCTTCCTCGCTCACT
GACTCGCTGCGCTCGGTCGTTCGGCTGCGGCGAGCGGTATCAGCTCACTCAAAGGCGGTAATACGGTTAT
CCACAGAATCAGGGGATAACGCAGGAAAGAACATGTGAGCAAAAGGCCAGCAAAAGGCCAGGAACCGTAA
AAAGGCCGCGTTGCTGGCGTTTTTCCATAGGCTCCGCCCCCCTGACGAGCATCACAAAAATCGACGCTCA
AGTCAGAGGTGGCGAAACCCGACAGGACTATAAAGATACCAGGCGTTTCCCCCTGGAAGCTCCCTCGTGC
GCTCTCCTGTTCCGACCCTGCCGCTTACCGGATACCTGTCCGCCTTTCTCCCTTCGGGAAGCGTGGCGCT
TTCTCATAGCTCACGCTGTAGGTATCTCAGTTCGGTGTAGGTCGTTCGCTCCAAGCTGGGCTGTGTGCAC
GAACCCCCCGTTCAGCCCGACCGCTGCGCCTTATCCGGTAACTATCGTCTTGAGTCCAACCCGGTAAGAC
ACGACTTATCGCCACTGGCAGCAGCCACTGGTAACAGGATTAGCAGAGCGAGGTATGTAGGCGGTGCTAC
AGAGTTCTTGAAGTGGTGGCCTAACTACGGCTACACTAGAAGAACAGTATTTGGTATCTGCGCTCTGCTG
AAGCCAGTTACCTTCGGAAAAAGAGTTGGTAGCTCTTGATCCGGCAAACAAACCACCGCTGGTAGCGGTG
GTTTTTTTGTTTGCAAGCAGCAGATTACGCGCAGAAAAAAAGGATCTCAAGAAGATCCTTTGATCTTTTC
TACGGGGTCTGACGCTCAGTGGAACGAAAACTCACGTTAAGGGATTTTGGTCATGAGATTATCAAAAAGG
ATCTTCACCTAGATCCTTTTAAATTAAAAATGAAGTTTTAAATCAATCTAAAGTATATATGAGTAAACTT
GGTCTGACAGTTACCAATGCTTAATCAGTGAGGCACCTATCTCAGCGATCTGTCTATTTCGTTCATCCAT
AGTTGCCTGACTCCCCGTCGTGTAGATAACTACGATACGGGAGGGCTTACCATCTGGCCCCAGTGCTGCA
ATGATACCGCGAGACCCACGCTCACCGGCTCCAGATTTATCAGCAATAAACCAGCCAGCCGGAAGGGCCG
AGCGCAGAAGTGGTCCTGCAACTTTATCCGCCTCCATCCAGTCTATTAATTGTTGCCGGGAAGCTAGAGT
AAGTAGTTCGCCAGTTAATAGTTTGCGCAACGTTGTTGCCATTGCTACAGGCATCGTGGTGTCACGCTCG
TCGTTTGGTATGGCTTCATTCAGCTCCGGTTCCCAACGATCAAGGCGAGTTACATGATCCCCCATGTTGT
GCAAAAAAGCGGTTAGCTCCTTCGGTCCTCCGATCGTTGTCAGAAGTAAGTTGGCCGCAGTGTTATCACT
CATGGTTATGGCAGCACTGCATAATTCTCTTACTGTCATGCCATCCGTAAGATGCTTTTCTGTGACTGGT
GAGTACTCAACCAAGTCATTCTGAGAATAGTGTATGCGGCGACCGAGTTGCTCTTGCCCGGCGTCAATAC
GGGATAATACCGCGCCACATAGCAGAACTTTAAAAGTGCTCATCATTGGAAAACGTTCTTCGGGGCGAAA
ACTCTCAAGGATCTTACCGCTGTTGAGATCCAGTTCGATGTAACCCACTCGTGCACCCAACTGATCTTCA
GCATCTTTTACTTTCACCAGCGTTTCTGGGTGAGCAAAAACAGGAAGGCAAAATGCCGCAAAAAAGGGAA
TAAGGGCGACACGGAAATGTTGAATACTCATACTCTTCCTTTTTCAATATTATTGAAGCATTTATCAGGG
TTATTGTCTCATGAGCGGATACATATTTGAATGTATTTAGAAAAATAAACAAATAGGGGTTCCGCGCACA
TTTCCCCGAAAAGTGCCACCTGACGTCGACGGATCGGGAGATCTCCCGATCCCCTATGGTGCACTCTCAG
TACAATCTGCTCTGATGCCGCATAGTTAAGCCAGTATCTGCTCCCTGCTTGTGTGTTGGAGGTCGCTGAG
TAGTGCGCGAGCAAAATTTAAGCTACAACAAGGCAAGGCTTGACCGACAATTGCATGAAGAATCTGCTTA
GGGTTAGGCGTTTTGCGCTGCTTCGCGATGTACGGGCCAGATATACGCGTTGACATTGATTATTGACTAG
TTATTAATAGTAATCAATTACGGGGTCATTAGTTCATAGCCCATATATGGAGTTCCGCGTTACATAACTT
ACGGTAAATGGCCCGCCTGGCTGACCGCCCAACGACCCCCGCCCATTGACGTCAATAATGACGTATGTTC
CCATAGTAACGCCAATAGGGACTTTCCATTGACGTCAATGGGTGGAGTATTTACGGTAAACTGCCCACTT
GGCAGTACATCAAGTGTATCATATGCCAAGTACGCCCCCTATTGACGTCAATGACGGTAAATGGCCCGCC
TGGCATTATGCCCAGTACATGACCTTATGGGACTTTCCTACTTGGCAGTACATCTACGTATTAGTCATCG
CTATTACCATGG
