Features (pLannotate 1.2.2; 35 found; start..end, strand, type, name):
    217..397     +  LTR            5' LTR (truncated): truncated 5' long terminal repeat (LTR) from HIV-1
    444..569     +  misc_feature   HIV-1 Ψ: packaging signal of human immunodeficiency virus type 1
    553..916     +  CDS            HIV-1 gag (fragment): gag protein from human immunodeficiency virus 1; gag
   1062..1295    +  misc_feature   RRE: The Rev response element (RRE) of HIV-1 allows for Rev-dependent mRNA export from the nucleus to the cytoplasm.
   1672..1772    +  CDS            Rev (fragment): human immunodeficiency virus 1 (HIV-1) Rev protein; rev; enhances nuclear export of unspliced and incompletely spliced viral mRNAs
   1822..1939    +  misc_feature   cPPT/CTS: central polypurine tract and central termination sequence of HIV-1
   2071..2146    +  misc_RNA       gRNA scaffold: guide RNA scaffold for the Streptococcus pyogenes CRISPR/Cas9 system
   2164..2182    +  CDS            small t antigen (fragment): SV40 (simian virus 40) small t antigen
   2208..2419    +  promoter       EF-1α core promoter: core promoter for human elongation factor EF-1α
   5227..5246    -  CDS            BleoR (fragment): antibiotic-binding protein; Sh ble from Streptoalloteichus hindustanus; confers resistance to bleomycin, phleomycin, and Zeocin™
   5516..5540    +  protein_bind   attB1: mutant version of attB; recombination site for the Gateway® BP reaction BP Clonase™
   5771..6550    +  CDS            RELA (fragment): TF65_HUMAN - Also known as NFKB3. Experimental evidence at protein level: Swiss-Prot protein existence level 1. NF-kappa-B is a pleiotropic transcription factor present in almost all cell types and is the endpoint of a series of signal transduction events that are initiated by a vast array of stimuli related to many biological processes such as inflammation, immunity, differentiation, cell growth, tumorigenesis and apoptosis. NF-kappa-B is a homo- or heterodimeric complex formed by the Rel-like domain- containing proteins RELA/p65, RELB, NFKB1/p105, NFKB1/p50, REL and NFKB2/p52. The heterodime
   6569..7138    +  CDS            Rta AD: transcriptional activation domain from the human herpesvirus 4 (Epstein-Barr virus) replication and transcription activator Rta/BRLF1 (Hardwick et al., 1992; Chavez et al., 2015)
   7204..7801    +  CDS            PuroR (fragment): puromycin N-acetyltransferase; pac from Streptomyces; confers resistance to puromycin
   7817..8405    +  misc_feature   WPRE: woodchuck hepatitis virus posttranscriptional regulatory element
   8456..8475    +  misc_feature   cPPT/CTS (fragment): central polypurine tract and central termination sequence of HIV-1
   8477..8710    +  LTR            3' LTR (ΔU3): self-inactivating 3' long terminal repeat (LTR) from HIV-1
   8742..8966    +  polyA_signal   bGH poly(A) signal: bovine growth hormone polyadenylation signal
   8970..8991    +  promoter       SV40 promoter (fragment): SV40 enhancer and early promoter
   9012..9440    +  rep_origin     f1 ori (sequence partly withheld): f1 bacteriophage origin of replication; arrow indicates direction of (+) strand synthesis
   9454..9783    +  promoter       SV40 promoter: SV40 enhancer and early promoter
   9831..9878    +  promoter       EM7 promoter: synthetic bacterial promoter&nbsp
   9897..10271   +  CDS            BleoR: antibiotic-binding protein; Sh ble from Streptoalloteichus hindustanus; confers resistance to bleomycin, phleomycin, and Zeocin™
  10281..10406   +  CDS            ble (fragment): BLE_KLEPN - Experimental evidence at protein level: Swiss-Prot protein existence level 1. Binding protein with a strong affinity to the bleomycin family of antibiotics. Binds to CL990; an antimitotic-antibiotic compound. From Klebsiella pneumoniae.
  10401..10522   +  polyA_signal   SV40 poly(A) signal: SV40 polyadenylation signal
  10593..10615   -  protein_bind   lac operator (fragment): The lac repressor binds to the lac operator to inhibit transcription in E. coli. This inhibition can be relieved by adding lactose or isopropyl-β-D-thiogalactopyranoside (IPTG). lac repressor encoded by lacI
  10619..10649   -  promoter       lac promoter: promoter for the E. coli lac operon
  10664..10685   -  protein_bind   CAP binding site: CAP binding activates transcription in the presence of cAMP. E. coli catabolite activator protein
  10698..10790   -  CDS            lacI (fragment): lac repressor; lacI; The lac repressor binds to the lac operator to inhibit transcription in E. coli. This inhibition can be relieved by adding lactose or isopropyl-β-D-thiogalactopyranoside (IPTG).
  10973..11561   -  rep_origin     ori: high-copy-number ColE1/pMB1/pBR322/pUC origin of replication
  11732..12592   -  CDS            AmpR: β-lactamase; bla; confers resistance to ampicillin, carbenicillin, and related antibiotics
  12593..12697   -  promoter       AmpR promoter: bla
  12756..12808   -  misc_feature   bom (fragment): basis of mobility region from pBR322
  12963..13342   +  enhancer       CMV enhancer: human cytomegalovirus immediate early enhancer
  13343..199     +  promoter       CMV promoter (across the origin): human cytomegalovirus (CMV) immediate early promoter
>Addgene plasmid #188515 | DpbdCas12e VPR | addgene full sequence | sequence record 376997 | Addgene NGS Result
TGATGCGGTTTTGGCAGTACATCAATGGGCGTGGATAGCGGTTTGACTCACGGGGATTTCCAAGTCTCCA
CCCCATTGACGTCAATGGGAGTTTGTTTTGGCACCAAAATCAACGGGACTTTCCAAAATGTCGTAACAAC
TCCGCCCCATTGACGCAAATGGGCGGTAGGCGTGTACGGTGGGAGGTCTATATAAGCAGCGCGTTTTGCC
TGTACTGGGTCTCTCTGGTTAGACCAGATCTGAGCCTGGGAGCTCTCTGGCTAACTAGGGAACCCACTGC
TTAAGCCTCAATAAAGCTTGCCTTGAGTGCTTCAAGTAGTGTGTGCCCGTCTGTTGTGTGACTCTGGTAA
CTAGAGATCCCTCAGACCCTTTTAGTCAGTGTGGAAAATCTCTAGCAGTGGCGCCCGAACAGGGACTTGA
AAGCGAAAGGGAAACCAGAGGAGCTCTCTCGACGCAGGACTCGGCTTGCTGAAGCGCGCACGGCAAGAGG
CGAGGGGCGGCGACTGGTGAGTACGCCAAAAATTTTGACTAGCGGAGGCTAGAAGGAGAGAGATGGGTGC
GAGAGCGTCAGTATTAAGCGGGGGAGAATTAGATCGCGATGGGAAAAAATTCGGTTAAGGCCAGGGGGAA
AGAAAAAATATAAATTAAAACATATAGTATGGGCAAGCAGGGAGCTAGAACGATTCGCAGTTAATCCTGG
CCTGTTAGAAACATCAGAAGGCTGTAGACAAATACTGGGACAGCTACAACCATCCCTTCAGACAGGATCA
GAAGAACTTAGATCATTATATAATACAGTAGCAACCCTCTATTGTGTGCATCAAAGGATAGAGATAAAAG
ACACCAAGGAAGCTTTAGACAAGATAGAGGAAGAGCAAAACAAAAGTAAGACCACCGCACAGCAAGCGGC
CGCTGATCTTCAGACCTGGAGGAGGAGATATGAGGGACAATTGGAGAAGTGAATTATATAAATATAAAGT
AGTAAAAATTGAACCATTAGGAGTAGCACCCACCAAGGCAAAGAGAAGAGTGGTGCAGAGAGAAAAAAGA
GCAGTGGGAATAGGAGCTTTGTTCCTTGGGTTCTTGGGAGCAGCAGGAAGCACTATGGGCGCAGCGTCAA
TGACGCTGACGGTACAGGCCAGACAATTATTGTCTGGTATAGTGCAGCAGCAGAACAATTTGCTGAGGGC
TATTGAGGCGCAACAGCATCTGTTGCAACTCACAGTCTGGGGCATCAAGCAGCTCCAGGCAAGAATCCTG
GCTGTGGAAAGATACCTAAAGGATCAACAGCTCCTGGGGATTTGGGGTTGCTCTGGAAAACTCATTTGCA
CCACTGCTGTGCCTTGGAATGCTAGTTGGAGTAATAAATCTCTGGAACAGATTTGGAATCACACGACCTG
GATGGAGTGGGACAGAGAAATTAACAATTACACAAGCTTAATACACTCCTTAATTGAAGAATCGCAAAAC
CAGCAAGAAAAGAATGAACAAGAATTATTGGAATTAGATAAATGGGCAAGTTTGTGGAATTGGTTTAACA
TAACAAATTGGCTGTGGTATATAAAATTATTCATAATGATAGTAGGAGGCTTGGTAGGTTTAAGAATAGT
TTTTGCTGTACTTTCTATAGTGAATAGAGTTAGGCAGGGATATTCACCATTATCGTTTCAGACCCACCTC
CCAACCCCGAGGGGACCCGACAGGCCCGAAGGAATAGAAGAAGAAGGTGGAGAGAGAGACAGAGACAGAT
CCATTCGATTAGTGAACGGATCGGCACTGCGTGCGCCAATTCTGCAGACAAATGGCAGTATTCATCCACA
ATTTTAAAAGAAAAGGGGGGATTGGGGGGTACAGTGCAGGGGAAAGAATAGTAGACATAATAGCAACAGA
CATACAAACTAAAGAATTACAAAAACAAATTACAAAAATTCAAAATTTTCGGGTTTATTACAGGGACAGC
AGAGATCCAGTTTGGTTAATTAAGGTACCGATATCACTAGTGTTCCATTAACTGCGCTAAAAATAATTTT
TAAATCTTTTTTAGCTTCTTGCTCTTTTTTGTACGTCTCTGTTTTAGAGCTAGAAATAGCAAGTTAAAAT
AAGGCTAGTCCGTTATCAACTTGAAAAAGTGGCACCGAGTCGGTGCTTTTTTGAATTCGCTAGCTAGGTC
TTGAAAGGAGTGGGAATTGGCTCCGGTGCCCGTCAGTGGGCAGAGCGCACATCGCCCACAGTCCCCGAGA
AGTTGGGGGGAGGGGTCGGCAATTGATCCGGTGCCTAGAGAAGGTGGCGCGGGGTAAACTGGGAAAGTGA
TGTCGTGTACTGGCTCCGCCTTTTTCCCGAGGGTGGGGGAGAACCGTATATAAGTGCAGTAGTCGCCGTG
AACGTTCTTTTTCGCAACGGGTTTGCCGCCAGAACACAGGACCGGTTCTAGAGCGCTGCCACCATGGAAA
AGAGAATCAACAAGATCAGGAAGAAGCTGAGCGCCGACAACGCCACCAAGCCTGTGTCTAGGAGTGGCCC
CATGAAAACCCTGCTCGTCAGAGTGATGACCGACGACCTGAAGAAGAGACTGGAAAAGAGGAGGAAGAAA
CCCGAAGTGATGCCCCAAGTGATCAGCAACAACGCCGCCAACAACCTGAGAATGCTGCTGGACGACTACA
CCAAGATGAAGGAAGCCATCCTGCAGGTCTACTGGCAAGAGTTCAAGGACGACCACGTGGGCCTGATGTG
CAAGTTTGCCCAGCCTGCCAGCAAGAAGATCGACCAGAACAAGCTGAAGCCCGAGATGGACGAGAAGGGC
AATCTGACCACAGCCGGCTTTGCCTGCTCTCAGTGTGGCCAGCCTCTGTTCGTGTACAAGCTGGAACAGG
TGTCCGAGAAAGGCAAGGCCTACACCAACTACTTCGGCAGATGTAACGTGGCCGAGCACGAGAAGCTGAT
TCTGCTGGCCCAGCTGAAACCTGAGAAGGACTCTGATGAGGCCGTGACCTACAGCCTGGGCAAGTTTGGA
CAGAGAGCCCTGGACTTCTACAGCATCCACGTGACCAAAGAAAGCACACACCCCGTGAAGCCCCTGGCTC
AGATCGCCGGCAATAGATACGCCTCTGGACCTGTGGGCAAAGCCCTGTCCGATGCCTGCATGGGAACAAT
CGCCAGCTTCCTGAGCAAGTACCAGGACATCATCATCGAGCACCAGAAGGTGGTCAAGGGCAACCAGAAG
AGACTGGAAAGCCTGAGGGAGCTGGCCGGCAAAGAGAACCTGGAATACCCCAGCGTGACCCTGCCTCCTC
AGCCTCACACAAAAGAAGGCGTGGACGCCTACAACGAAGTGATCGCCAGAGTGAGAATGTGGGTCAACCT
GAACCTGTGGCAGAAGCTGAAACTGTCCAGGGACGACGCCAAGCCTCTGCTGAGACTGAAGGGCTTCCCT
AGCTTCCCCGTGGTGGAAAGAAGGGAGAATGAGGTGGACTGGTGGAACACCATCAACGAAGTCAAGAAAC
TGATCGATGCCAAGAGAGACATGGGCAGAGTGTTTTGGAGCGGAGTGACCGCCGAGAAGAGAAACACCAT
CCTGGAAGGCTACAACTACCTGCCTAACGAGAACGACCACAAGAAGAGAGAGGGCAGCCTGGAAAACCCT
AAGAAGCCCGCCAAGAGACAGTTCGGCGACCTGCTGCTGTACCTGGAGAAGAAGTATGCCGGCGACTGGG
GCAAAGTGTTCGATGAGGCCTGGGAGAGAATCGACAAGAAGATTGCCGGCCTGACCAGCCACATCGAGAG
AGAGGAAGCCAGAAACGCCGAGGACGCCCAGTCTAAAGCCGTGCTGACAGATTGGCTGAGAGCCAAGGCC
AGCTTCGTGCTGGAAAGGCTGAAAGAAATGGATGAGAAAGAGTTCTACGCCTGCGAGATCCAGCTGCAGA
AGTGGTACGGGGACCTGAGAGGCAATCCCTTTGCCGTGGAAGCCGAGAACAGAGTGGTGGACATCAGCGG
CTTTAGCATCGGCTCTGACGGCCACTCCATCCAGTACAGGAACCTGCTGGCCTGGAAGTACCTGGAAAAT
GGCAAGAGAGAGTTCTACCTGCTGATGAACTACGGCAAGAAGGGCAGAATCAGATTCACCGACGGCACCG
ACATCAAGAAAAGCGGCAAGTGGCAGGGCCTGCTGTATGGCGGCGGAAAGGCCAAAGTGATCGACCTGAC
CTTCGATCCCGACGACGAGCAGCTGATCATTCTGCCTCTGGCCTTCGGCACCAGACAGGGCAGAGAGTTC
ATCTGGAACGATCTGCTGTCCCTGGAAACCGGCCTGATCAAGCTGGCCAACGGCAGGGTGATCGAGAAAA
CCATCTACAACAAGAAAATCGGCAGAGATGAGCCCGCACTGTTTGTGGCCCTGACCTTTGAGAGGAGAGA
AGTGGTCGATCCCAGCAACATCAAGCCCGTGAACCTGATCGGAGTGGCCAGAGGCGAGAATATCCCTGCC
GTGATTGCCCTGACAGACCCTGAGGGATGTCCCCTGCCTGAGTTTAAGGATAGCTCTGGCGGCCCTACCG
ACATCCTGAGAATCGGCGAGGGCTACAAAGAGAAGCAGAGAGCCATCCAGGCCGCCAAAGAGGTGGAACA
GAGAAGAGCCGGCGGATACAGCAGAAAGTTCGCCAGCAAGTCCAGAAACCTGGCCGATGACATGGTCAGG
AACAGCGCCAGGGACCTGTTCTACCACGCCGTGACACATGATGCCGTGCTGGTGTTCGCCAACCTGTCAA
GAGGCTTCGGCAGACAGGGAAAAAGAACCTTCATGACCGAGAGACAGTACACGAAGATGGAAGATTGGCT
CACCGCCAAACTGGCCTACGAGGGCCTGACAAGCAAGACCTACCTGTCCAAGACACTGGCCCAGTACACC
TCCAAGACCTGCTCCAATTGCGGCTTCACCATCACCACCGCCGACTACGATGGAATGCTCGTGAGACTGA
AGAAAACCTCCGACGGCTGGGCCACCACACTGAACAACAAAGAGCTGAAAGCCGAGGGCCAGATCACCTA
CTACAACAGATACAAGAGGCAGACCGTCGAGAAAGAGCTGTCCGCCGAACTCGACAGACTGAGCGAGGAA
TCCGGCAACAACGACATCAGCAAGTGGACCAAGGGACGCAGAGATGAGGCCCTGTTCCTGCTGAAGAAGA
GGTTCAGCCACAGACCTGTGCAAGAGCAGTTTGTGTGCCTGGATTGCGGCCACGAAGTGCACGCAGCCGA
ACAGGCCGCTCTGAATATCGCCAGAAGCTGGCTGTTCCTGAACAGCAACAGCACCGAGTTCAAGAGCTAC
AAGAGCGGCAAGCAGCCTTTCGTTGGAGCCTGGCAGGCCTTCTACAAGAGAAGGCTCAAAGAAGTGTGGA
AGCCCAACGCCAAGCGACCTGCCGCCACAAAGAAGGCTGGACAGGCTAAGAAGAAGAAAGATTACAAAGA
CGATGACGATAAGGGATCCTCGCCAGGGATCCGTCGACTTGACGCGTTGATATCAACAAGTTTGTACAAA
AAAGCAGGCTACAAAGAGGCCAGCGGTTCCGGACGGGCTGACGCATTGGACGATTTTGATCTGGATATGC
TGGGAAGTGACGCCCTCGATGATTTTGACCTTGACATGCTTGGTTCGGATGCCCTTGATGACTTTGACCT
CGACATGCTCGGCAGTGACGCCCTTGATGATTTCGACCTGGACATGCTGATTAACTCTAGAAGTTCCGGA
TCTCCGAAAAAGAAACGCAAAGTTGGTAGCCAGTACCTGCCCGACACCGACGACCGGCACCGGATCGAGG
AAAAGCGGAAGCGGACCTACGAGACATTCAAGAGCATCATGAAGAAGTCCCCCTTCAGCGGCCCCACCGA
CCCTAGACCTCCACCTAGAAGAATCGCCGTGCCCAGCAGATCCAGCGCCAGCGTGCCAAAACCTGCCCCC
CAGCCTTACCCCTTCACCAGCAGCCTGAGCACCATCAACTACGACGAGTTCCCTACCATGGTGTTCCCCA
GCGGCCAGATCTCTCAGGCCTCTGCTCTGGCTCCAGCCCCTCCTCAGGTGCTGCCTCAGGCTCCTGCTCC
TGCACCAGCTCCAGCCATGGTGTCTGCACTGGCTCAGGCACCAGCACCCGTGCCTGTGCTGGCTCCTGGA
CCTCCACAGGCTGTGGCTCCACCAGCCCCTAAACCTACACAGGCCGGCGAGGGCACACTGTCTGAAGCTC
TGCTGCAGCTGCAGTTCGACGACGAGGATCTGGGAGCCCTGCTGGGAAACAGCACCGATCCTGCCGTGTT
CACCGACCTGGCCAGCGTGGACAACAGCGAGTTCCAGCAGCTGCTGAACCAGGGCATCCCTGTGGCCCCT
CACACCACCGAGCCCATGCTGATGGAATACCCCGAGGCCATCACCCGGCTCGTGACAGGCGCTCAGAGGC
CTCCTGATCCAGCTCCTGCCCCTCTGGGAGCACCAGGCCTGCCTAATGGACTGCTGTCTGGCGACGAGGA
CTTCAGCTCTATCGCCGATATGGATTTCTCAGCCTTGCTGGGCTCTGGCAGCGGCAGCCGGGATTCCAGG
GAAGGGATGTTTTTGCCGAAGCCTGAGGCCGGCTCCGCTATTAGTGACGTGTTTGAGGGCCGCGAGGTGT
GCCAGCCAAAACGAATCCGGCCATTTCATCCTCCAGGAAGTCCATGGGCCAACCGCCCACTCCCCGCCAG
CCTCGCACCAACACCAACCGGTCCAGTACATGAGCCAGTCGGGTCACTGACCCCGGCACCAGTCCCTCAG
CCACTGGATCCAGCGCCCGCAGTGACTCCCGAGGCCAGTCACCTGTTGGAGGATCCCGATGAAGAGACGA
GCCAGGCTGTCAAAGCCCTTCGGGAGATGGCCGATACTGTGATTCCCCAGAAGGAAGAGGCTGCAATCTG
TGGCCAAATGGACCTTTCCCATCCGCCCCCAAGGGGCCATCTGGATGAGCTGACAACCACACTTGAGTCC
ATGACCGAGGATCTGAACCTGGACTCACCCCTGACCCCGGAATTGAACGAGATTCTGGATACCTTCCTGA
ACGACGAGTGCCTCTTGCATGCCATGCATATCAGCACAGGACTGTCCATCTTCGACACATCTCTGTTTGG
ATCCGGCGCAACAAACTTCTCTCTGCTGAAACAAGCCGGAGATGTCGAAGAGAATCCTGGACCGACCGAG
TACAAGCCCACGGTGCGCCTCGCCACCCGCGACGACGTCCCCAGGGCCGTACGCACCCTCGCCGCCGCGT
TCGCCGACTACCCCGCCACGCGCCACACCGTCGATCCGGACCGCCACATCGAGCGGGTCACCGAGCTGCA
AGAACTCTTCCTCACGCGCGTCGGGCTCGACATCGGCAAGGTGTGGGTCGCGGACGACGGCGCCGCGGTG
GCGGTCTGGACCACGCCGGAGAGCGTCGAAGCGGGGGCGGTGTTCGCCGAGATCGGCCCGCGCATGGCCG
AGTTGAGCGGTTCCCGGCTGGCCGCGCAGCAACAGATGGAAGGCCTCCTGGCGCCGCACCGGCCCAAGGA
GCCCGCGTGGTTCCTGGCCACCGTCGGAGTCTCGCCCGACCACCAGGGCAAGGGTCTGGGCAGCGCCGTC
GTGCTCCCCGGAGTGGAGGCGGCCGAGCGCGCCGGGGTGCCCGCCTTCCTGGAGACCTCCGCGCCCCGCA
ACCTCCCCTTCTACGAGCGGCTCGGCTTCACCGTCACCGCCGACGTCGAGGTGCCCGAAGGACCGCGCAC
CTGGTGCATGACCCGCAAGCCCGGTGCCTGAACGCGTTAAGTCGACAATCAACCTCTGGATTACAAAATT
TGTGAAAGATTGACTGGTATTCTTAACTATGTTGCTCCTTTTACGCTATGTGGATACGCTGCTTTAATGC
CTTTGTATCATGCTATTGCTTCCCGTATGGCTTTCATTTTCTCCTCCTTGTATAAATCCTGGTTGCTGTC
TCTTTATGAGGAGTTGTGGCCCGTTGTCAGGCAACGTGGCGTGGTGTGCACTGTGTTTGCTGACGCAACC
CCCACTGGTTGGGGCATTGCCACCACCTGTCAGCTCCTTTCCGGGACTTTCGCTTTCCCCCTCCCTATTG
CCACGGCGGAACTCATCGCCGCCTGCCTTGCCCGCTGCTGGACAGGGGCTCGGCTGTTGGGCACTGACAA
TTCCGTGGTGTTGTCGGGGAAATCATCGTCCTTTCCTTGGCTGCTCGCCTGTGTTGCCACCTGGATTCTG
CGCGGGACGTCCTTCTGCTACGTCCCTTCGGCCCTCAATCCAGCGGACCTTCCTTCCCGCGGCCTGCTGC
CGGCTCTGCGGCCTCTTCCGCGTCTTCGCCTTCGCCCTCAGACGAGTCGGATCTCCCTTTGGGCCGCCTC
CCCGCGTCGACTTTAAGACCAATGACTTACAAGGCAGCTGTAGATCTTAGCCACTTTTTAAAAGAAAAGG
GGGGACTGGAAGGGCTAATTCACTCCCAACGAAGACAAGATCTGCTTTTTGCTTGTACTGGGTCTCTCTG
GTTAGACCAGATCTGAGCCTGGGAGCTCTCTGGCTAACTAGGGAACCCACTGCTTAAGCCTCAATAAAGC
TTGCCTTGAGTGCTTCAAGTAGTGTGTGCCCGTCTGTTGTGTGACTCTGGTAACTAGAGATCCCTCAGAC
CCTTTTAGTCAGTGTGGAAAATCTCTAGCAGGGCCCGTTTAAACCCGCTGATCAGCCTCGACTGTGCCTT
CTAGTTGCCAGCCATCTGTTGTTTGCCCCTCCCCCGTGCCTTCCTTGACCCTGGAAGGTGCCACTCCCAC
TGTCCTTTCCTAATAAAATGAGGAAATTGCATCGCATTGTCTGAGTAGGTGTCATTCTATTCTGGGGGGT
GGGGTGGGGCAGGACAGCAAGGGGGAGGATTGGGAAGACAATAGCAGGCATGCTGGGGATGCGGTGGGCT
CTATGGCTTCTGAGGCGGAAAGAACCAGCTGGGGCTCTAGGGGGTATCCCC
[124 nt withheld, positions 9012-9135]
C
[91 nt withheld, positions 9137-9227]
A
[49 nt withheld, positions 9229-9277]
CCTTTGACGTTGGAGTCCACGTTCTTT
[37 nt withheld, positions 9305-9341]
ACCCTATCTCGGTCTATTCTTTTGATTTATAAGGGATTTTGCCGATTTCGGCCTATTGGTTAAAAAATGA
GCTGATTTAACAAAAATTTAACGCGAATTAATTCTGTGGAATGTGTGTCAGTTAGGGTGTGGAAAGTCCC
CAGGCTCCCCAGCAGGCAGAAGTATGCAAAGCATGCATCTCAATTAGTCAGCAACCAGGTGTGGAAAGTC
CCCAGGCTCCCCAGCAGGCAGAAGTATGCAAAGCATGCATCTCAATTAGTCAGCAACCATAGTCCCGCCC
CTAACTCCGCCCATCCCGCCCCTAACTCCGCCCAGTTCCGCCCATTCTCCGCCCCATGGCTGACTAATTT
TTTTTATTTATGCAGAGGCCGAGGCCGCCTCTGCCTCTGAGCTATTCCAGAAGTAGTGAGGAGGCTTTTT
TGGAGGCCTAGGCTTTTGCAAAAAGCTCCCGGGAGCTTGTATATCCATTTTCGGATCTGATCAGCACGTG
TTGACAATTAATCATCGGCATAGTATATCGGCATAGTATAATACGACAAGGTGAGGAACTAAACCATGGC
CAAGTTGACCAGTGCCGTTCCGGTGCTCACCGCGCGCGACGTCGCCGGAGCGGTCGAGTTCTGGACCGAC
CGGCTCGGGTTCTCCCGGGACTTCGTGGAGGACGACTTCGCCGGTGTGGTCCGGGACGACGTGACCCTGT
TCATCAGCGCGGTCCAGGACCAGGTGGTGCCGGACAACACCCTGGCCTGGGTGTGGGTGCGCGGCCTGGA
CGAGCTGTACGCCGAGTGGTCGGAGGTCGTGTCCACGAACTTCCGGGACGCCTCCGGGCCGGCCATGACC
GAGATCGGCGAGCAGCCGTGGGGGCGGGAGTTCGCCCTGCGCGACCCGGCCGGCAACTGCGTGCACTTCG
TGGCCGAGGAGCAGGACTGACACGTGCTACGAGATTTCGATTCCACCGCCGCCTTCTATGAAAGGTTGGG
CTTCGGAATCGTTTTCCGGGACGCCGGCTGGATGATCCTCCAGCGCGGGGATCTCATGCTGGAGTTCTTC
GCCCACCCCAACTTGTTTATTGCAGCTTATAATGGTTACAAATAAAGCAATAGCATCACAAATTTCACAA
ATAAAGCATTTTTTTCACTGCATTCTAGTTGTGGTTTGTCCAAACTCATCAATGTATCTTATCATGTCTG
TATACCGTCGACCTCTAGCTAGAGCTTGGCGTAATCATGGTCATAGCTGTTTCCTGTGTGAAATTGTTAT
CCGCTCACAATTCCACACAACATACGAGCCGGAAGCATAAAGTGTAAAGCCTGGGGTGCCTAATGAGTGA
GCTAACTCACATTAATTGCGTTGCGCTCACTGCCCGCTTTCCAGTCGGGAAACCTGTCGTGCCAGCTGCA
TTAATGAATCGGCCAACGCGCGGGGAGAGGCGGTTTGCGTATTGGGCGCTCTTCCGCTTCCTCGCTCACT
GACTCGCTGCGCTCGGTCGTTCGGCTGCGGCGAGCGGTATCAGCTCACTCAAAGGCGGTAATACGGTTAT
CCACAGAATCAGGGGATAACGCAGGAAAGAACATGTGAGCAAAAGGCCAGCAAAAGGCCAGGAACCGTAA
AAAGGCCGCGTTGCTGGCGTTTTTCCATAGGCTCCGCCCCCCTGACGAGCATCACAAAAATCGACGCTCA
AGTCAGAGGTGGCGAAACCCGACAGGACTATAAAGATACCAGGCGTTTCCCCCTGGAAGCTCCCTCGTGC
GCTCTCCTGTTCCGACCCTGCCGCTTACCGGATACCTGTCCGCCTTTCTCCCTTCGGGAAGCGTGGCGCT
TTCTCATAGCTCACGCTGTAGGTATCTCAGTTCGGTGTAGGTCGTTCGCTCCAAGCTGGGCTGTGTGCAC
GAACCCCCCGTTCAGCCCGACCGCTGCGCCTTATCCGGTAACTATCGTCTTGAGTCCAACCCGGTAAGAC
ACGACTTATCGCCACTGGCAGCAGCCACTGGTAACAGGATTAGCAGAGCGAGGTATGTAGGCGGTGCTAC
AGAGTTCTTGAAGTGGTGGCCTAACTACGGCTACACTAGAAGAACAGTATTTGGTATCTGCGCTCTGCTG
AAGCCAGTTACCTTCGGAAAAAGAGTTGGTAGCTCTTGATCCGGCAAACAAACCACCGCTGGTAGCGGTG
GTTTTTTTGTTTGCAAGCAGCAGATTACGCGCAGAAAAAAAGGATCTCAAGAAGATCCTTTGATCTTTTC
TACGGGGTCTGACGCTCAGTGGAACGAAAACTCACGTTAAGGGATTTTGGTCATGAGATTATCAAAAAGG
ATCTTCACCTAGATCCTTTTAAATTAAAAATGAAGTTTTAAATCAATCTAAAGTATATATGAGTAAACTT
GGTCTGACAGTTACCAATGCTTAATCAGTGAGGCACCTATCTCAGCGATCTGTCTATTTCGTTCATCCAT
AGTTGCCTGACTCCCCGTCGTGTAGATAACTACGATACGGGAGGGCTTACCATCTGGCCCCAGTGCTGCA
ATGATACCGCGAGACCCACGCTCACCGGCTCCAGATTTATCAGCAATAAACCAGCCAGCCGGAAGGGCCG
AGCGCAGAAGTGGTCCTGCAACTTTATCCGCCTCCATCCAGTCTATTAATTGTTGCCGGGAAGCTAGAGT
AAGTAGTTCGCCAGTTAATAGTTTGCGCAACGTTGTTGCCATTGCTACAGGCATCGTGGTGTCACGCTCG
TCGTTTGGTATGGCTTCATTCAGCTCCGGTTCCCAACGATCAAGGCGAGTTACATGATCCCCCATGTTGT
GCAAAAAAGCGGTTAGCTCCTTCGGTCCTCCGATCGTTGTCAGAAGTAAGTTGGCCGCAGTGTTATCACT
CATGGTTATGGCAGCACTGCATAATTCTCTTACTGTCATGCCATCCGTAAGATGCTTTTCTGTGACTGGT
GAGTACTCAACCAAGTCATTCTGAGAATAGTGTATGCGGCGACCGAGTTGCTCTTGCCCGGCGTCAATAC
GGGATAATACCGCGCCACATAGCAGAACTTTAAAAGTGCTCATCATTGGAAAACGTTCTTCGGGGCGAAA
ACTCTCAAGGATCTTACCGCTGTTGAGATCCAGTTCGATGTAACCCACTCGTGCACCCAACTGATCTTCA
GCATCTTTTACTTTCACCAGCGTTTCTGGGTGAGCAAAAACAGGAAGGCAAAATGCCGCAAAAAAGGGAA
TAAGGGCGACACGGAAATGTTGAATACTCATACTCTTCCTTTTTCAATATTATTGAAGCATTTATCAGGG
TTATTGTCTCATGAGCGGATACATATTTGAATGTATTTAGAAAAATAAACAAATAGGGGTTCCGCGCACA
TTTCCCCGAAAAGTGCCACCTGACGTCGACGGATCGGGAGATCTCCCGATCCCCTATGGTGCACTCTCAG
TACAATCTGCTCTGATGCCGCATAGTTAAGCCAGTATCTGCTCCCTGCTTGTGTGTTGGAGGTCGCTGAG
TAGTGCGCGAGCAAAATTTAAGCTACAACAAGGCAAGGCTTGACCGACAATTGCATGAAGAATCTGCTTA
GGGTTAGGCGTTTTGCGCTGCTTCGCGATGTACGGGCCAGATATACGCGTTGACATTGATTATTGACTAG
TTATTAATAGTAATCAATTACGGGGTCATTAGTTCATAGCCCATATATGGAGTTCCGCGTTACATAACTT
ACGGTAAATGGCCCGCCTGGCTGACCGCCCAACGACCCCCGCCCATTGACGTCAATAATGACGTATGTTC
CCATAGTAACGCCAATAGGGACTTTCCATTGACGTCAATGGGTGGAGTATTTACGGTAAACTGCCCACTT
GGCAGTACATCAAGTGTATCATATGCCAAGTACGCCCCCTATTGACGTCAATGACGGTAAATGGCCCGCC
TGGCATTATGCCCAGTACATGACCTTATGGGACTTTCCTACTTGGCAGTACATCTACGTATTAGTCATCG
CTATTACCATGG
